>Addgene plasmid #43257 | II-AGCG | depositor partial sequence | sequence record 58522 | II-AGCG sequence 426 bps
CGTCTCGCTTAACCCCAGAGCAGGTCGTGGCAATCGCCTCCAACATTGGCGGGAAACAGGCACTCGAGAC
TGTCCAGCGCCTGCTTCCCGTGCTGTGCCAAGCGCACGGACTCACCCCAGAGCAGGTCGTGGCAATCGCG
AGCAATAACGGCGGAAAACAGGCTTTGGAAACGGTGCAGAGGCTCCTTCCAGTGCTGTGCCAAGCGCACG
GCCTCACCCCAGAGCAGGTCGTGGCGATCGCAAGCCACGACGGAGGAAAGCAAGCCTTGGAAACAGTACA
GAGGCTGTTGCCTGTGCTGTGCCAAGCGCACGGATTAACCCCAGAGCAGGTCGTGGCAATCGCGAGCAAT
AACGGCGGAAAACAGGCTTTGGAAACGGTGCAGAGACTCCTTCCAGTGCTGTGCCAAGCGCACGGGCTCA
GAGACG
