>Addgene plasmid #43257 | II-AGCG | addgene partial sequence | sequence record 60594 | M13-F20 5'-TGTAAAACGACGGCCAGT-3'
CCCTCTAGATGCATGCTCGAGCGGCCGCCAGTGTGATGGATATCTGCAGAATTCGCCCTTAGTATCTTTC
CTGTGCCCACGTCTCTGAGCCCGTGCGCTTGGCACAGCACTGGAAGGAGTCTCTGCACCGTTTCCAAAGC
CTGTTTTCCGCCGTTATTGCTCGCGATTGCCACGACCTGCTCTGGGGTTAATCCGTGCGCTTGGCACAGC
ACAGGCAACAGCCTCTGTACTGTTTCCAAGGCTTGCTTTCCTCCGTCGTGGCTTGCGATCGCCACGACCT
GCTCTGGGGTGAGGCCGTGCGCTTGGCACAGCACTGGAAGGAGCCTCTGCACCGTTTCCAAAGCCTGTTT
TCCGCCGTTATTGCTCGCGATTGCCACGACCTGCTCTGGGGTGAGTCCGTGCGCTTGGCACAGCACGGGA
AGCAGGCGCTGGACAGTCTCGAGTGCCTGTTTCCCGCCAATGTTGGAGGCGATTGCCACGACCTGCTCTG
GGGTTAAGCGAGACGCGCTAGGACGGCATCTATATAAGGGCGAATTCCAGCACACTGGCGGCCGTTACTA
GTGGATCCGAGCTCGGTACCAAGCTTGGCGTAATCATGGTCATAGCTGTTTCCTGTGTGAAATTGTTATC
CGCTCACAATTCCACACAACATACGAGCCGGAAGCATAAAGTGTAAAGCCTGGGGTGCCTAATGAGTGAG
CTAACTCACATTAATTGCGTTGCGCTCACTGCCCGCTTTCCAGTCGGGAAACCTGTCGTGCCAGCTGCAT
TAATGAATCGGCCAACGCGCGGGGAGAGGCGGTTTGCGTATTGGGCGCTCTTCCGCTTCCTCGCTCACTG
ACTCGCTGCGCTCGGTCGTTCGGCTGCGGCGAGCGGTATC
