[The description below was written by a language model from this plasmid's Addgene catalogue record.]
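Description:
II-AGCG is a bacterial cloning plasmid built on the commercial pCRII-TOPO backbone (about 4 kb without insert), into which a 426 bp synthetic fragment was introduced by TOPO cloning. It is a high-copy plasmid maintained in E. coli and carries both ampicillin and kanamycin resistance, so either or both drugs can be used for selection. The insert is sequenced with T7 and M13-reverse primers, meaning these standard primer sites flank the TOPO cloning site. No feature table accompanies the record, so the origin of replication, promoters and other backbone elements are not individually documented here. There is no indication of any expression cassette intended for mammalian or other non-bacterial hosts.

The record names the insert only as "II-AGCG" and describes it as synthetic. It does not state what the fragment encodes. The plasmid was deposited with a publication describing a TALEN genome-editing system for generating human stem cell-based disease models. In that context, the name and size fit a pre-assembled module of four TAL effector repeats, with "AGCG" denoting the four DNA bases recognised and "II" denoting the module's position in a hierarchical assembly scheme. A 426 bp insert is roughly the length of four repeats of about 34 amino acids each. This reading is an inference, not a stated fact. On that basis, the plasmid would be one member of a library of building-block clones whose repeat modules are excised or amplified and joined to others to build custom TALE DNA-binding arrays. It would not be a functional nuclease construct on its own.
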