Addgene plasmid #43257: II-AGCG
Depositing lab: Chad Cowan & Kiran Musunuru. Depositing organization: Harvard University. Publication: A TALEN Genome-Editing System for Generating Human Stem Cell-Based Disease Models. Ding Q, Lee YK, Schaefer EA, Peters DT, Veres A, Kim K, Kuperwasser N, Motola DL, Meissner TB, Hendriks WT, Trevisan M, Gupta RM, Moisan A, Banks E, Friesen M, Schinzel RT, Xia F, Tang A, Xia Y, Figueroa E, Wann A, Ahfeldt T, Daheron L, Zhang F, Rubin LL, Peng LF, Chung RT, Musunuru K, Cowan CA. Cell Stem Cell. 2012 Dec 12. pii: S1934-5909(12)00645-5. doi: 10.1016/j.stem.2012.11.011. PubMed 23246482.
Backbone
  Vector backbone: pCRII-TOPO
  Backbone manufacturer: Invitrogen
  Backbone size w/o insert (bp): 3973
  Vector type: Bacterial Cloning
Growth in bacteria
  Bacterial resistance: Ampicillin and Kanamycin, 100 & 50 μg/mL
  Growth temperature: 37°C
  Growth strain: Top10
  Copy number: High Copy
Gene/Insert
  Gene/Insert name: II-AGCG
  Species: Synthetic
  Insert size (bp): 426
  Cloning method: TOPO Cloning
  Sequencing primers: 5′ T7; 3′ M13-rev
Terms and licenses: Academic/Nonprofit Terms; Industry Terms: Not Available to Industry
How to cite: II-AGCG was a gift from Chad Cowan & Kiran Musunuru (Addgene plasmid # 43257 ; http://n2t.net/addgene:43257 ; RRID:Addgene_43257)
